Addgene plasmid #232472: MB 39Vm13 ttrSR(m13)-bARGSer
Purpose: Optimized tetrathionate sensor with acoustic reporter genes (bARGSer)
Depositing lab: Mikhail Shapiro. Depositing organization: California Institute of Technology. Publication: Probiotic acoustic biosensors for noninvasive imaging of gut inflammation. Buss MT, Zhu L, Kwon JH, Tabor JJ, Shapiro MG. Nat Commun. 2025 Aug 25;16(1):7931. doi: 10.1038/s41467-025-62569-1. PubMed 40855083.
Backbone
  Vector backbone: pBAD33
  Backbone manufacturer: Beckwith Lab
  Backbone size w/o insert (bp): 5352
  Total vector size (bp): 25087
  Modifications to backbone: point mutations introduced during cloning
  Vector type: Bacterial Expression
Growth in bacteria
  Bacterial resistance: Chloramphenicol, 25 μg/mL
  Growth temperature: 37°C
  Growth strain: NEB Stable
  Copy number: Low Copy
Gene/Insert 1
  Gene/Insert name: ttrS (alt name: Tetrathionate sensor kinase ttrS (Sbal195_3859))
  Species: Shewanella baltica OS195
  Insert size (bp): 2016
  GenBank ID: NC_009997
  Promoter: J23109 (tttacagctagctcagtcctagggactgtgctagc)
  Cloning method: Gibson Cloning
  Sequencing primers: 5′ ATGTTAGTTACTAAAGGATGACGC
Gene/Insert 2
  Gene/Insert name: ttrR (alt name: Tetrathionate response regulator ttrR (Sbal195_3858))
  Species: Shewanella baltica OS195
  Insert size (bp): 621
  GenBank ID: NC_009997
  Promoter: Constitutive (TTGATAGCTAGCTCAGTCCTAGGTATTGTGCTAGC)
  Cloning method: Gibson Cloning
  Sequencing primers: 5′ TATCGCTGAGTCCCACGGTG
Gene/Insert 3
  Gene/Insert name: PttrB185-269 (alt names: Minimal tetrathionate activated promoter; Truncated promoter of ttrB (Sbal195_3860))
  Species: Shewanella baltica OS195
  Insert size (bp): 85
  GenBank ID: NC_009997
  Cloning method: Gibson Cloning
  Sequencing primers: 5′ CTGCATAATTCGTGTCGCTC
Gene/Insert 4
  Gene/Insert name: bARGSer (alt names: Bacterial acoustic reporter genes originating from Serratia sp. ATCC 39006; Modified gas vesicle gene cluster from Serratia sp. ATCC 39006)
  Species: Serratia sp. ATCC 39006
  Insert size (bp): 16692
  Mutation: the gene Ser39006_001280 was deleted from the cluster, and 3 point mutations were introduced during cloning (GvpG P133P, GvpW P609H, GvpZ D112Y)
  GenBank ID: AWXH00000000.1
  Promoter: PttrB185-269
  Cloning method: Gibson Cloning
  Sequencing primers: 5′ CTGCATAATTCGTGTCGCTC
Gene/Insert 5
  Gene/Insert name: AxeTxe (alt name: Toxin-antitoxin system)
  Species: Enterococcus faecium
  Insert size (bp): 1212
  GenBank ID: AF507977.1
  Promoter: Native
  Cloning method: Gibson Cloning
  Sequencing primers: 5′ CCGCTAATTAACTAAAACTAGTAC
Terms and licenses: Academic/Nonprofit Terms; Industry Terms: Not Available to Industry
Depositor comments: Please visit https://doi.org/10.1101/2024.09.23.614598 for bioRxiv preprint.
How to cite: MB 39Vm13 ttrSR(m13)-bARGSer was a gift from Mikhail Shapiro (Addgene plasmid # 232472 ; http://n2t.net/addgene:232472 ; RRID:Addgene_232472)
