[The description below was written by a language model from this plasmid's Addgene catalogue record and pLannotate feature annotations shown in this document.]
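Description:
MB 39Vm13 ttrSR(m13)-bARGSer is a roughly 25 kb bacterial expression plasmid built on the pBAD33 backbone. It encodes an optimized tetrathionate biosensor whose output is a set of acoustic reporter genes. It replicates from the p15A origin, is listed as low copy, and is selected with chloramphenicol through a cat gene under its own promoter. The feature table also shows backbone remnants: an M13 phage origin, truncated β-lactamase fragments that should not be taken as a functional ampicillin marker, and partial ColE1, RSF and IS1 matches.

The sensing module is the ttrSR two-component system from Shewanella baltica OS195. The sensor kinase ttrS is driven by the weak constitutive J23109 promoter and the response regulator ttrR by a second constitutive synthetic promoter. The annotation picks these up as J23119-like fragments, and each unit is followed by rrnB T1 and T7Te terminators. In such systems, ligand detection by the kinase leads to phosphorylation of the regulator, which here activates the minimal promoter PttrB185-269, an 85 bp truncation of the ttrB promoter. That promoter controls bARGSer, a ~16.7 kb modified gas vesicle gene cluster from Serratia sp. ATCC 39006, from which one gene (Ser39006_001280) was deleted and which carries three point mutations acquired during cloning. The automated annotation recognises only some cluster genes by homology (gvpA, gvpN, gvpK, gvpJ), and hits such as sfnR and CDC48 are probably distant matches to other cluster genes. Gas vesicles are hollow protein nanostructures that scatter ultrasound, so induced cells become detectable acoustically.

An Axe-Txe toxin-antitoxin cassette from Enterococcus faecium under its native promoter (its toxin is annotated as a YoeB homologue) promotes plasmid retention without antibiotic. The associated publication describes probiotic acoustic biosensors for noninvasive imaging of gut inflammation.
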