Features (pLannotate 1.2.2; 28 found; start..end, strand, type, name):
    644..886     +  CDS            yoeB: YOEB_ECOLI - Experimental evidence at protein level: Swiss-Prot protein existence level 1. Also shown in vitro to be a translation initiation blocker. Binds to the 70S ribosome and 50S ribosomal subunit; binding is inhibited by hygromycin A and tetracycline, both of which bind to the 30S subunit in the A site. Thus YoeB is located at the interface between 50S and 30S ribosomes and interacts with the A site where it cleaves mRNA, blocking translation initiation. From Escherichia coli (strain K12).
   1244..1263    +  promoter       J23119(SpeI) promoter (fragment): bacterial promoter (Registry of Standard Biological Parts BBa J23119) modified to end with an SpeI site
   3344..3415    +  terminator     rrnB T1 terminator: transcription terminator T1 from the E. coli rrnB gene
   3431..3458    +  terminator     T7Te terminator: phage T7 early transcription terminator
   3465..3484    +  misc_feature   MCS (fragment): pUC18/19 multiple cloning site
   3564..3589    +  promoter       J23119(SpeI) promoter (fragment): bacterial promoter (Registry of Standard Biological Parts BBa J23119) modified to end with an SpeI site
   4269..4340    +  terminator     rrnB T1 terminator: transcription terminator T1 from the E. coli rrnB gene
   4356..4383    +  terminator     T7Te terminator: phage T7 early transcription terminator
   4742..4957    +  CDS            gvpA: GVPA_PLAAG - Experimental evidence at protein level: Swiss-Prot protein existence level 1. Gas vesicles are small, hollow, gas filled protein structures that are found in several microbial planktonic microorganisms. They allow the positioning of the organism at the favorable depth for growth. GvpA type proteins form the essential core of the structure. From Planktothrix agardhii (Oscillatoria agardhii).
   5911..6621    +  CDS            gvpN (fragment): GVPN_DOLFA - Protein inferred from homology: Swiss-Prot protein existence level 3. From Dolichospermum flosaquae (Anabaena flos-aquae).
  10824..11033   +  CDS            gvpK (fragment): GVPK_HALMT - Protein predicted: Swiss-Prot protein existence level 4. May play a structural or regulatory role in gas vesicle synthesis. From Haloferax mediterranei (strain ATCC 33500 / DSM 1411 / JCM 8866 / NBRC 14739 / NCIMB 2177 / R-4) (Halobacterium mediterranei).
  11803..12072   +  CDS            gvpJ1 (fragment): GVPJ1_STRCO - Also known as gvpJ. Protein inferred from homology: Swiss-Prot protein existence level 3. Gas vesicles are small, hollow, gas filled protein structures that are found in several microbial planktonic microorganisms. They allow the positioning of the organism at the favorable depth for growth. This protein could be important for the shape determination of the gas vesicle (By similarity). From Streptomyces coelicolor (strain ATCC BAA-471 / A3(2) / M145).
  14082..14786   +  CDS            sfnR (fragment): SFNR_PSEPU - Experimental evidence at transcript level: Swiss-Prot protein existence level 2. Involved in the dimethyl sulfide degradation pathway (PubMed:12686641). Activates the expression of sfnG and sfnF. From Pseudomonas putida (Arthrobacter siderocapsulatus).
  16090..17592   +  CDS            CDC48 (fragment): CDC48_ENCCU - Experimental evidence at protein level: Swiss-Prot protein existence level 1. Involved in spindle disassembly, degradation of ubiquitinated proteins and protein export from the endoplasmic reticulum to the cytoplasm. Acts as a chaperone that collects ubiquitinated substrates. Has a role in the endoplasmic reticulum-associated degradation (ERAD) pathway. Component of the ribosome quality control complex (RQC), a ribosome-associated complex that mediates ubiquitination and extraction of incompletely synthesized nascent chains for proteasomal degradation. CDC48 may provide the mecha
  21182..21283   -  CDS            ydeC (fragment): YDEC_BACSU - Protein predicted: Swiss-Prot protein existence level 4. From Bacillus subtilis (strain 168).
  21351..21466   +  ncRNA          5S rRNA: Accession: RF00001 - 5S ribosomal RNA
  21470..21556   +  terminator     rrnB T1 terminator: Escherichia coli rrnB; transcription terminator T1 from the E. coli rrnB gene
  21648..21675   +  terminator     rrnB T2 terminator: transcription terminator T2 from the E. coli rrnB gene
  21694..21785   +  promoter       AmpR promoter: bla
  21786..21905   +  CDS            AmpR (fragment): β-lactamase; bla; confers resistance to ampicillin, carbenicillin, and related antibiotics
  21906..22200   +  CDS            bla(M) (fragment): β-lactamase lacking the signal sequence; bla(M); allows cytosolic expression of β-lactamase
  22243..22623   +  rep_origin     M13 ori (sequence partly withheld): M13 bacteriophage origin of replication; arrow indicates direction of (+) strand synthesis
  22809..23042   +  rep_origin     ori (fragment): high-copy-number ColE1/pMB1/pBR322/pUC origin of replication
  23254..23913   -  CDS            CmR: chloramphenicol acetyltransferase; cat; confers resistance to chloramphenicol
  23914..24016   -  promoter       cat promoter: promoter of the E. coli cat gene encoding chloramphenicol acetyltransferase
  24137..24280   +  mobile_element IS1 (fragment): prokaryotic transposable element IS1
  24399..24454   -  rep_origin     RSF ori (fragment): Plasmids containing the RSF 1030 origin of replication can be propagated in E. coli cells that contain additional plasmids with compatible origins.
  24542..25087   -  rep_origin     p15A ori: Plasmids containing the medium-copy-number p15A origin of replication can be propagated in E. coli cells that contain a second plasmid with the ColE1 origin.
>Addgene plasmid #232472 | MB 39Vm13 ttrSR(m13)-bARGSer | addgene full sequence | sequence record 467798 | Addgene NGS Result
GAAGATCATCTTATTAATCAGATAAAATAGGGTTATTTCGATGAAAGGAGAGAGTACTAATGCCAATTGC
AATAGGAAATAAACGGTTACCCGTTACGTTGGATGAAAAGAGACAAAAAGAATTGCAGCAACTAAAGCAG
AAGTACGGCAAAAGTGAATCCAGGATTATGTGTATTGCGTTAGATTTATTGATTGCCCAAGAAAAAGCAG
GATTTGAGGTACCAGCACTCAAAAAGTGACGTCACTTTTTATCCTAAAAACTAAAAGTGATAGCACTTTT
AATTATAAGAAGTTAGAATATTAATCATTTGCTTAATTGTACAATATAATGTACAATTGTTTTATAGAAA
TAAATAAGGGGTGAAAGGAATGGAAGCAGTAGCTTATTCAAATTTCCGCCAAAATTTACGTAGTTATATG
AAACAAGTTAATGAGGATGCTGAAACACTTATTGTAACAAGTAAAGATGTAGAAGATACAGTTGTTGTAT
TATCAAAAAGAGATTATGATTCTATGCAAGAAACGTTGAGAACACTTTCTAATAATTACGTCATGGAAAA
AATTCGTCGAGGAGATGAACAATTCTCCAAAGGTGCATTTAAAACACATGACTTAATCGAGGTTGAATCT
GATGATTAAGGCTTGGTCTGATGATGCTTGGGATGATTATCTTTATTGGCATGAGCAAGGAAACAAAAGC
AATATAAAAAAGATTAACAAGTTAATAAAAGATATCGATCGTTCCCCCTTTGCTGGATTAGGAAAACCTG
AGCCATTAAAGCATGATTTATCTGGAAAATGGTCCAGAAGAATTACAGATGAACATAGACTGATATATAG
AGTTGAAAATGAAACGATATTTATTTATTCTGCAAAAGATCACTATTAACCAATCGGAAGTAAGGAAAGG
GTCAGAAACTTAAAAGTTTTTGATCCTTATTTTATTTACCCTAGTCATTTAAAAAGCTAATATAGCTTAG
TGTTGATTGTTATTAATGAATGTGTTTGTTACGCGTATTACGGATATAAGGTTAGTAAAATCATTTCTAA
AGTTGAGGAAAAGTAAATATAAATGGCTTAAATTTCAACAATTTGAAGTTGAATAGATATGTTATAATAC
TATTGTAGTGTGGGATGTTAGTTACTAAAGGATGACGCTTATATATATGACTGAATAGAATAAGCAATAG
GTTTAATAATCTATTTTAAATTTTTTGTACTAGTTTTAGTTAATTAGCGGTTTACAGCTAGCTCAGTCCT
AGGGACTGTGCTAGCATAATCATTAACAACATCTTATATCAAATTTTAATATGTTTTCTTCCGGCATGAG
CCTGAAATGGCCTCTGAGCATCCAGGGTTCCATCGAACCGAAAATGACTCCGCGCATCATCTTCCGCATG
GCCCTGCGCACTAAAGTGTTCATCACCCTGCTGGCTTGCCTGTTTGCTTCTGCCAACGTATTCGCGGTGG
AACCGCAGAACCAGTCCGCGCCTTCCGATGTGATGGACGCTGAGGTGGTTGCTCCGGTTGCGACGGAGGA
ACCGGGTTACCAGGTCGTTGATGTTGGTGTGCTGGCGATTCGCGGTTATAAAGCTACCATCAACCGTTGG
CAGCCACTGATGGGTTGGCTGGAGACTCAGATCCCGAACTCCTACTTCCGCCTGCACCCGCTGTCTCTGG
ACGAGCTGGCAAAGGGTGTAGAAACCCAGGGTCTGGACTTCGTAATCACCAATCCAGGCCAGTCCGTACT
GCTGGCGCGTCAGTATTCTCTGACGTGGCTGGCGACCCTGCGCTCTCCGCTGAACAACGGTGCTGCGATG
CAGGTGGGTTCCGCGCTGGTAGTTCGTGCCGACAGCCCGTACCAGACCCTGACCGATCTGAAAGGCCGTC
GTCTGGGCATCGTCAGCAAAAACGCATTCGGTGGTTATCTGACGCTGGTATATGAGGCACAGCTGAAAGG
CATCGATCTGCCGCGCTTTGTTGGTGAAATCATCCCACTGGGCTTCCCGCTGGATAACCTGCTGTATCAG
CTGGATGATCAGAAATCTGGTAATGACGCCGCAAAAGACAATCGTCTGGATGCCACCGTTGTACCGGTAT
GCCAACTGGAACAGATGCAGGCCGAAGGTCTGATCAACATCGGCCACTATCGCGTTCTGGACAACCAGAC
CCCGGTAGGTTTCCACTGTCAAGTAAGCACTCGTCTGTATCCGAACTGGTCTATGGCTAAAACTAACCGT
GCCAGCCAGTCCCTGGCAAAATCTGTGACCCAGGCTCTGCTGGCTCTGCCGGAAGATCACCTGGCAGCGA
AAAGCTCTGACTCTGCAGGTTGGACCACTGCAGTGTCCCAGCTGGCGATCGACCAGCTGCTGAAAGACCT
GGACATGCATCCACTGCAGACCCCATGGTGGCAGCGCGCTTGGCAGTGGGTAAAACTGCACCAGCAGTGG
GCGTGGTTCATTCTGGGTATCCTGGTCCTGCTGAACGCATACCATTTCTGGCTGGAATACCGTTTCTCCC
GTCGTGGTCGTGAACTGATCAACACCCAGCGCCAGCTGAACGAAAACCGTGCTCTGCTGGAGCACGCACA
ACGTATCGCCATCGCTGGCGAACTGGGTGCTAGCCTGTCCCATGAACTGAACCAGCCGCTGGCTGCAATT
GGTCACTATTGCCATGGTGCGGAAGTGCGTCTGCAGCGTGGTACTTCTCCTGAAGAACTGCAGTCTGTTC
TGACCCTGATCCAGCAGGAAGTTACGCGCGCCGACTCTATCATCAGCCGTCTGCGTAACCTGCTGAAAAA
ACGCCCGGTTAGCAAACAGGCTCTGTATCTGCACGAACTGGTAAACGAAACGGTGCCGCTGCTGGCGTAC
GAATTCGAACAGCACCAGATCAACCTGGCGGTAAACGTCAGCGGTGAACCTTACCTGCAATCTCTGGACG
AGGTCGGTATGCAGCAGCTGCTGCTGAACCTGCTGAAAAACGCGTTTGACGCGTGCGTTCAGCGCCTGGA
ACTGGAATCCTCCGGCACTGAACAGAGCGGTATGCGTAAACCGTATGTTCCTACGATCGATATTGATCTG
CGCTACCAGGAGCGTACTCTGCTGCTGACTGTGACGGATAACGGCACTGGTCTGACCGAGGAGACTAGCC
TGCTGATGCAGGCCTTCTATTCCACCAAATCTGAAGGCCTGGGCCTGGGTCTGGTTATTTGCCGTGATAT
CGCTGAGTCCCACGGTGGCACCTTCTCTCTGGAATCCGCCATGGGTGGTGGCTGCCAGGCTCAGGTGGCC
ATCCCGCGCAAGCCGGAACCGAATGGCGTTCTGTAATAATCTAGACCAGGCATCAAATAAAACGAAAGGC
TCAGTCGAAAGACTGGGCCTTTCGTTTTATCTGTTGTTTGTCGGTGAACGCTCTCTACTAGAGTCACACT
GGCTCACCTTCGGGTGGGCCTTTCTGCGTTTATAGGTACCCGGGGATCCTCTAGCGTCTAAGAAACCATT
ATTATCATGACATTAACCTATAAAAATAGGCGTATCACGAGGCCCTTTCGTCTTCACCTCGAGTTGATAG
CTAGCTCAGTCCTAGGTATTGTGCTAGCACCAAATATAGAGAATCACAAGGATCTATTCAATGAGCCTGG
CGCTGCCGGTGTACCTGATTGACGACGATGACTCCGTTCGCCGTTCCCTGCGTTTCATGCTGGAAAGCTA
CGGCCTGAAAATCACTGACTTCGATTCTGCTGAAGCGTTCTTCACCGCGGTAGACCTGACCCTGCCGGGT
TGCGCACTGGTGGACGTACGTATGCCGGGCCTGAGCGGCCCACAGCTGCACCTGGAACTGGTGTCTAAGA
ACAGCCCGCTGGCCGTGATCTATCTGACCGGTCACGGCGACGTTCCGATGGCGGTTGAAGCGCTGAAACT
GGGTGCGGTAGATTTCTTTCAGAAACCTGCAGACGGCGCTAAACTGGCTGAAGCTGTGGTCAAAGCCCTG
GAACACGCGAAAACCCACTACCAAGACAACCAGTACCTGGAAACCTATCAGGCTCTGACCCCACGTGAGC
GCGAAATCCTGAACCTGATTGCGCAAGGTCTGAAAAACCAGGAAATCGCGGACAACCTGTGCATTGCGAT
GCGCACCGTAGAAATCCACCGTGCGAACCTGATGAAAGGTATGCAGGTGGGCAGCCTGGCAGAGATGATG
CTGATTTACTCTCGTATCGCGGAGCGTCTGCGCCTGGAAGATAACCGTTAATAATCTAGACCAGGCATCA
AATAAAACGAAAGGCTCAGTCGAAAGACTGGGCCTTTCGTTTTATCTGTTGTTTGTCGGTGAACGCTCTC
TACTAGAGTCACACTGGCTCACCTTCGGGTGGGCCTTTCTGCGTTTATAGTAAATCACTGCATAATTCGT
GTCGCTCAAGGCGCACTCCCGTTCTGGATAATGTTTTTTGCGCCGACATCATAACGGTTCTGGCAAATAT
TCTGAAATGAGCTGGTTAGCTAGTCAATATTTGTTGCGCTAGATCAAATCCACGCCTGATATGTGGAAAA
CCACTATAGTTATGCCGCCTCGCCTTTTACAGAATGCCTGTTTCATTGTGGTGGATTTATTAACATTAAT
AGAGCGCTGATGCCTATAGGTTGGCGCATGAGTTGCATTCTACATGGGCGTGCAGTAACAAGTCTGTACG
TAGAACCTAATTACATATGTAATTTATTAACATTTTCTAGGAGACGCCATCATGGCTAAAGTACAAAAAT
CAACAGACTCTTCCAGCTTGGCTGAAGTAGTAGACCGTATTCTGGACAAAGGCATTGTGATTGACGCTTG
GGTCAAAGTCTCATTGGTTGGTATTGAACTGTTATCCATCGAAGCACGTGTTGTTATTGCTTCTGTTGAA
ACTTATTTGAAATACGCAGAAGCGATTGGCCTTACAGCCAGTGCAGCGACTCCAGCGTAATTAAGTAAGC
AGAATAAAAGTGCCCAAGTGGCTGAGTCATTCAGCTGCTTGAGTACTTTTCAACGCTTCAAGAGTGCTCT
ATCACATAAGGAGAATCCTATGGGATGCTTAACAGACGGTATGGCGCAGCTGCGTAAGAATATTGATGAC
AGTCATGAATCTCGCATAGCACAGCAAAATGCGCGGGTTTCCAGTGTGAGTGCGCAGATTGCCGGTTTTT
CTACAACTCGGGCTAGAAACGCGGCTCAAGACGCACGCGCACGCGCGACATTCGTTGCCGATAATGTCAG
AGGCGTTAATCGGATGTTGAGTGACTTCTGTCATACCCGCGAGGTAATGAGTCGTCAACAGAGTGAAGAA
CGTGCCACCTTCGTGACGGATATGTCGAAGAAAACGCTAGCTTTATTAGACGGTTTTAATGCTGAGCGTA
AAAGTATGGCTGAACGCTGTGCTAAAGAACGAGCTGATTTCATTGCCAACGTGGCAAACGATGTCGCTGC
TTTTCTTAGTGCTTCTGAGAAGGACAGAATGGCTGCCCATGCTGTATTTTTCGGCATGACCCTGGCTAAA
AAAAAAACGAGCCTCGCAGTCTAGCCACTCGTCCTCTTGATAATACTCTGGCGGTAAGTAGTGAAGATGA
AAAAAGGTAAGTAGCGGTATTAGCCTCTGTCGTCCATGGAGGGTGAGGTGGATGAACAGTCTGCTCACAA
ACACGGAGTGACATTATTGGGCATACAGTTTCGATTAATCGCTAAGTTAAATCGAAATATAAGAATCCGC
TAAAATCGACCGATTCTAGCGGCTAAGACGATCACTGATTTGGCCATTTCGTAGAACTGGTGTTGGCTAG
GGCGTACACGGTTTGGCACAGGAGTATTTCCATGATTAAGCAAAATACCGTTTCGCAGTATACCGTAGAC
GATGATCTTGTCGTTCCGGAAGCGAGTGAACATTTTGTAGCGACTTCTTATGTGAACGACATTATAGAAC
GCGCATTGGTTTATTTACGCGCTGGCTATCCCGTGCATTTTGCCGGCCCATCTGGGATAGGGAAAACAAC
CCTGGCATTTCATCTCGCAGCACTATGGGGTCGTCCCGTTACCATGTTGCAAGGTAACGAAGAATTTGTG
AGCTCCGATTTGACGGGGAAAGACATCGGCTATCGTAAAAGCAGCCTGGTGGATAACTACATTCATTCAG
TGCTTAAAACTGAAGAACAGATGAACCGCATGTGGGTGGATAACCGTTTGACCACCGCGTGTCGTAACGG
CGACATGCTGATCTATGATGAGTTCAATCGTTCCAAAGCAGAAACCAATAATGTGCTGTTATCCGTATTA
TCCGAAGGGATTTTAAACCTTCCTGGTTTACGTGGTGTAGGGGAAGGGTATCTCGATGTACACCCAGAAT
TTCGCGCTATTTTTACCTCCAATCCAGAAGAGTATGCCGGTACGCATAAGACCCAGGACGCTCTGATGGA
TCGTATGATTACTATCAACATTGGTCTTGTCGATCGGGATACTGAACTACAGATACTGCATGCGCGCTCT
GAATTGGAATTAAAAGAAGCGGCATATATCGTTGATATAATCAGAGAGTTGCGTGGTAACGAACACGAAA
CCAAACATGGGTTACGTGCAGGAATTGCCATCGCCCACATCCTACACCAGCAAGGAATAAAACCACGTTA
TGGTGACAAATTATTCCATGCTATCTGCTACGACGTCTTGAGTATGGACGCTGCCAAAATACAACACGCT
GGACGTTCTATATACCGTGAAATGGTCGATGGCGTTATTCGTAAAATCTGTCCACCAATAGGTTCAGACA
CGGTTAAAGCATCCACACAAAAAATAAAAGCAGTGGAGTAATTATCATGGCTATAAGTACTCGTCCTCTC
AGAACACTGTCAGACATAAAAACTCATTCAGGTCGAGTGAGTGGTGAGCATCAAACCTATCGTGATTATT
TTCAGATAGGTGCGCTGGAATTAGAGCGTTGGCGGCGAACACGAGAACGTGAGGCTGCCTCATCGCGTAT
TGCCAGTATTGATGAGCGTATCGCGGATATTGATAAAGAAAAAGCAGCGCTGCTTGCAGACGCGACAGCG
GCGAGTGCTGTGGCTGAAAATAATGATAAATCAGAAGCGGCCGAGAAGAAGAAAAAGTCTTCTGGTTTGC
GAATCAAGTATTGAGGTTGTCATTATGAACAAAATTCGCACCCTCGCTCATATCCGTACACCGCGTATGG
TGAAGAGCTTTCGCACATGCGTCAACATGACGGGGAAGTCACAAATTCTCGCTGATTTTGGACGTATTTA
TTTAGAAGAATATCGACGATTGAACCGTGTGCAATGCGCCAAAAGTAAACGTATTTCATTGAGGAGTGCA
TGATGAGTATTGATAAATCCAGAAATCATCGTGCCAAGGTGCTTTATGCGCTCTGTGTTTCCGATGACTC
AACGCCTAACTATAAAATACGCGGATTGGAAGCAGCACCGGTTTATTCTATTGATCAAGATGGCTTAAGA
GCTGTGGTCAGCGATACGCTCAGTACCCGGTTACGTCCAGAAAGACGTAATATCACGGCGCATCAGGCTG
TATTACATAAGTTGACTGAAGAAGGTACCGTATTGCCGATGCGCTTTGGGGTTATTGCCCGTAATGCTGA
AGCAGTAAAGAATTTGCTGGTCGCTAATCAGGATACGATCAGAGAACATTTTGAACGCTTGGATGGCTGT
GTGGAAATGGGGCTACGTGTTTCCTGGGATGTTACTAATATTTATGAATATTTTGTTGCTACATATCCAG
TCTTAAGTGAAACGCGCGATGAAATCTGGAATGGAAATTCCAATGCCAATAATCACCGTGAAGAGAAGAT
TCGGCTGGGTAATTTGTACGAGTCATTGCGTAGTGGAGACAGAAAAGAATCGACGGAAAAAGTAAAAGAA
GTTCTGTTGGATTATTGCGAAGAGATTATTGAAAACCCGGTTAAAAAAGAAAAAGACGTAATGAATCTAG
CCTGTTTGGTAGCAAGAGAACGGATGGATGAATTTGCCAAAGGCGTTTTTGAGGCATCAAAGTTATTCGA
TAACGTTTATCTGTTCGATTATACCGGCCCATGGGCACCGCATAATTTCGTTACTCTGGATTTACATGCT
CCTACAGCGAAGAAGAAAACGTTGACCCGCGCTGGTACTCTCTCTGACTGAGGCTAAGCCATGCTGCTGA
TCGATGACATCCTGTTTTCTCCTGTCAAAGGCGTCATGTGGATTTTTCGGCAAATTCACGAACTGGCGGA
AGATGAATTGGCTGGTGAGGCGGATCGTATTCGTGAAAGTTTGACTGATCTTTATATGTTACTGGAGACT
GGCCAGATTACCGAAGATGAATTTGAACAACAGGAAGCTGTACTGCTGGATAGATTAGACGCACTGGATG
AAGAAGATGACATGCTAGGCGACGAGCCTGGGGATGACGAAGACGACGAATACGAAGAGGACGACGACGA
AGAGGACGACGACGAAGAGGATGACGACGACGAGGATGACGACGACGAGGATGACGACGACGAAGAGGAT
GACGACGACGACGAGGATGACGACGACGAGGATGAGCCAGAGGGTACGACGAAATGAAACCTGCTATTTA
TCCCAAGTTCTTACTGGAGTCGCCGCTGAAACTGGTTTTCTTCGGCGGTAAGGGAGGAGTAGGTAAAAGT
ACCTGTGCGACGTCGACGGCGTTAAGGCTGGCGCAGGAACAGCCGCAGCACCATTTTTTGCTGGTTTCTA
CCGATCCAGCACATTCCCTGCAAAATATTCTCTCCGATCTGGTATTGCCAAAAAATCTGGACGTACGTGA
ATTAAATGCCGCAGCCTCCTTGCATGAATTTAAATCGCAGCATGAAGGTGTTCTGAAAGAGATAGCGTAT
CGCGGCACTGTTCTCGATCAAAACGACGTACAAGGATTGATGGATACCGCGCTTCCCGGCATGGATGAAT
TGGCCGCTTATCTTGAAATAGCTGAATGGATTCAAAAAGATACTTACTATCGTATTATTATTGATACTGC
TCCTACAGGTCATACATTGCGGCTTTTGGAAATGCCGGATTTGATTTATCGGTGGTTGACCGCTCTGGAT
ACCCTGCTTGCCAAACAGCGTTATATCCGGAAACGTTTTGCCGGTGATAATCGATTGGATCATCTGGATC
ATTTTCTGCTGGACATGAATGATTCACTTAAAGCTATGCACGAGCTGGTGACGGATTCCACGCGTTGTTG
TTTTGTGTTAGTGATGCTGGCGGAAGCGATGAGTGTGGAAGAAAGCATTGATCTTGCTGGCGCGTTGAAT
CAGCAACGGGTGTTTCTGTCCGATTTAGTGGTCAATCGACTATTTCCTGAAAATGACTGTCCAACCTGTT
GTGTTGAGCGTAACAGACAAATGCTTGCGCTCCAGAACGGATACCAACGTTTGCCTGGGCACGTATTCTG
GACGTTGCCTTTGCTTGCCATCGAACCGCGTGGTGCGTTGCTTCACGAATTTTGGTCCGGGGTCCGTTTA
CTTGATGAAAACGAAGTCATGGCTACGACGTGTCATCATCAACTGCCTTTACGTGTAGAGAGTTCCATTT
CGCTGCCTGCCAGCACATTCCGACTGCTGATTTTTGCAGGTAAAGGTGGGGTAGGTAAAACGACGCTGGC
CTGTGCTACGGCATTGCGTCTGAACAGTGAATATCCAGAATTGCGTATTCTGTTGTTCTCAGCCGATCCT
GCTCACTCGCTGAGTGATTGTCTGGGTGTAACCCTACAGCAGCAGCCTATATCGGTGTTGGTTAACATTG
ATGCCCAGGAAATTAATGCACAAGCTGATTTTGACAAAATCCGGCAGGGATATCGTGCGGAATTAGAAGC
TTTCTTGCTGGATACGTTACCCAATCTGGATATTACTTTTGATCGTGAAGTGTTGGAGCATTTGCTCGAT
CTCGCGCCCCCCGGATTAGATGAAATCATGGCATTGACTGCGATCATGGATCATCTAGACAGCGGTCGTT
ATGACATGGTCATCGTGGATGGCGCACCTAGCGGACATTTGCTACGTTTATTAGAGTTGCCTGAATTGAT
TCGGGATTGGCTAAAACAGTTTTTCTCGTTATTGCTGAAATATCGCAAAGTCATGCGTTTCCCGCATTTA
TCGGAACGTTTGGTACAGCTTTCACGCGAATTAAAAAATCTACGCGCTCTACTGCAGGATACCAAACAAA
CGGGGTTGTATGCAGTTACTGTTCCGACGCATTTGGCACTTGAGAAGACCTATGAAATGACATGCGCATT
GCAGCGATTAGGCTTAACGGCAAACGCGTTGTTTATCAACCAGATTACACCTCCCAGCGATTGCACACTG
TGCCAGGCAATCACGAGTCGAGAGTCGTTGGAGCTGAAGTGCGCAGATGAGATGTTCCACAGCCAACCAC
ACGCGCAGATTTTCCGGCAAACAGAACCTACGGGATTGAGCAAGCTAAAGACATTGGGTTCGGCATTGTT
TTTATAAACTGTGAGCGTACACATTATGCCAGTGAACAAACAGTATCAGGATGAACAGCAACAGGTCTCT
CTGTGTGAGGCCTTGGACCGCGTTCTGAACAAAGGTGTGGTGATTGTCGCTGATATCACCATTTCAGTCG
CTAATATTGATTTGATTTATTTAAGCCTACAGGCTTTGGTTTCTTCTGTAGAAGCGAAAAACCGTTTACC
CGGTAGGGAGTAACACTATGACAACCAATCAGTTATCGCACCATAGTCCTGTGTTCGGCCCGACATCGCC
AGCAATACAACGGCCAATTACTGAAGCTAATCGACATAAAATAGACATCGATGGAGAACGCGTCCGTGAT
GGTTTGGCGCAACTCGTCCTGACCCTGGTCAAACTGCTGCACGAACTACTGGAGCGTCAAGCCATAAGGC
GGATGGATTCGGGTTCGCTTAGTGATGAAGAAGTCGAGCGTTTGGGTTTGGCGCTAATGCGCCAAGCCGA
GGAGTTGACACATTTGTGCGACGTTTTTGGCTTCAAGGATGATGATTTGAACTTGGATTTAGGCCCGCTA
GGCCGATTGCTGTAAGGAAATTGTATGATGAACAACAACATACGATTATTTTTTAGTTCCCATATAAATG
TTATCAGTCTGTTTTCGGCAGAGGGTGTGTACCATGGTTAATACTACCAATGACATAAATGCGGCTACGC
GTGGTCTTCTACTGCGTATGGGTAATGCATGGTTTGAACAAGATGAACTGCGACAAGCAGTGGATATCTA
TCTGAAAATAATCGAGCAATATCCTGACAGCAAGGAGAGTAAAACCGCGCAAACGGCGCTGTTGACCATT
TCACAACGTTATGAACGAGATGGTTTGTTCCGGCTGTCACTTGATATCCTTGAACGCGTTGGGGAAATAA
CACCGACATCCATATAAGTTTCAGGATATTAACGTGGCCTATTTATCAGGTTTGAATCCTATATTAAGTC
GCAAGCGATATCGCCAGCAGTGTTTTCTACGCAGTGAGATCCATGTTCAGGATACCCTGGATCCAAGAAT
TAAGAGCATCAGTACGGTATAGATCATCTTTCAAGTTGCAGGTGCGTTGTCTGCCCACGCTAACCCCAGT
CACTTACTGGAGTAAGCCTTGGGGATTTACTCGATTGTCGCCTTCCTGTGTGTTGAAATTTATTGGGTAT
ATATGCTTTTGATTTTAGAGAGAAGGGGATGAGGATTTGAGGTCTTTAGGTTGTTTACCCTATAAGGATT
TGCACCATGAGCGGCAACAAAAAACTAACCCATTCAACCGATTCGACCACCGTAGCGGATTTGTTAGAGC
GATTACTGGACAAAGGGGTTGTCATCAGCGGTGACATTCGCATCAGACTGGTTGAAGTCGAATTGCTGAC
ACTGGAAATTCGCCTGCTTATCTGTTCCGTAGATAAAGCGGTAGAAATGGGGCTGGATTGGTGGAGTGGC
AATCCGGCGTTTGATTCCAGAGCCAGAGTGTCATCATCAGCGCCTGCTCCAGAGTTGGAAGAACGTCTGC
AGCGGCTAGAGGCTCGTTTGGAAGCGGCACCGTCCGTCATAGAAGAAACTCATTTATAAGGATTATCTTT
TTTATGCGAGCGCTGATTCATTTTCCCATTATTCATAGCCCTAAAGATTTAGGGACATTGAGCGAAGCGG
CAAGTCATTTGCGAACCGAAACTCAAACGCGTGCGTATCTTGCTGCCGTCGAGGGGTTCTGGACAATGAT
TACCACTACGATTGAGGGTTTAGATCTGGACTATACACATCTGAAACTTTATCAGGATGGTCTGCCGGTT
TGTGGAAAAGAAAATGAAATAGTGACCGATGTTGCTAACGCTGGTAGCCAGAATTACAAGCTCTTGCTTA
CGTTGCAACATAAAGGCGCAATTCTGATGGGAACAGAGTCCCCTGAACTATTGTTGCAAGAGCGCGATCT
GATGACGCAGTTGTTACAATCTACGGAGCAAACCGAAGCGTCCTTGGAAACAGCAAAAACATTATTGAAC
CGGCGGGATGATTATATTGCCCAGCGCATTGATGAAACGCTGCAAGATGGCGAGATGGCGATACTTTTCC
TGGGGCTTATGCACAATATTGAAGCGAAGCTGCCCGCAGATATTGTTTTTATTCAACCGTTAGGTAAACC
CCCAGGAGGGGAAAGTATTTAGTGACTACATTCCTTGTTCTGCATTATCGTTGGCATTAGAAGTGGATTT
ATTCACCGAGAATATTAGAGGTAGTATAAATATAATTTATATGTCATTTTAATAGACTACATAATAATGG
GACTTTGTTGCTTTTTTTATATTTTTATGCGTTTTTTTGACTGATGAAAAACGTAATAATAACCAACTAT
GTTTGTTTGTAAAAGTATCGGCATAGCAGCAATATAGTGCGTATACGGTGATAAATAAATATTATGGAAC
CCGTGGTCGGAATTTCCATCACGGGATGATTTTGTTAATACTACCCTTCCTGTTTGTCTGTTTCAGCCTT
CATTTTTGTGTAAAGAAATCGAAATCAATATTCATTATTTTGTTAGATAATATATGGTGCTTCTAGTGGA
ATTGATGCCAGATGTGACATAGGCAAACGTTTTTTGGCGGTGGTTTATTAGCTATTTATGTGATGTATGT
CTCTTAGTTATTACCAGTTTTATCGATAGCCCTATGATCTTTTGATACTAAAAATGTGACCTAATCGGCT
AAAAAGGGAGTGTCGCCCTTGATATGGCTGATAGCCATCAGTAGACAGATGATGGGATGATGTTTATCAT
GTCCAGAATAAAGTCTCTCGCTTATTTGACCGGGTAGTTAAAATATTCGTTAATAAATAGAAATACTTGC
CTAAATTATTGTCACAAAATCGAAAAGAAAATTGTGTTATCTTAAATTTGTACTATAAGTATTAAGGATG
CTATTCATTAAAATTAGGCACCGTCTAGGCGATGATTAGGCGGTTGTGTTAAAAAAATAACTAGAGTGTT
AATAATTCTTTTTTTGCGTCAAATATATACGTGATAGAAGGGAGATTTATCCTCTTCTTCCCCGTATCTT
TTAACTATTATTAAAAATGAAATAACCAATTGGATGTAGTCGATGAAAAGTATTGATCCTGGCTATGTTT
TAATAATTGATGACGACAAAGATATTTGTGACCTGCTATCACACTTGCTGGAAAAGGCTGGTTGTGAAAC
TCAGCAAGGTTACGATGGCGACATGGCAATAAAGTTGTTGTCTCAGCGTGAACCGGATGTACTGTTACTT
GATAGTATTCTCCCTAAACACAGTGGCATGGAGGTGTTAGCCAATGCCCATGCTCTGTATCCGCAACTCC
CCGTTATCATTATTACTGGCAATGTCGGCATTCTTAGCGCGGTTGGTGCTATCAAAGCTGGTGCATGGGA
TTACATTCCCAAGCCGTTTGATAACAAACGAGTATTAGATCTGGTGAATCGTGCAATGCAAATGCGTTGG
GGTAACTACGATTCAAACTGCAAAGCCAGCAAGGATACTAAAACGCGTATCGCTGCCATGATGGGGAATA
GCCGCGAGATTCAGTCGGTGATCAGAGATGTCGTTAACGTGGCTCATACGGATTTTTCTGTCGTTATTCA
GGGTGAAACGGGAACTGGCAAAGAATTGGTTGCGAAAAACATCCATTTAGCCAGTCAGCATGCCACAGGG
GTTTTTGTTCCCATTGATTGTGGCTCCATACCCGACTCGTTGATCGAAAATGAACTATTTGGTCATGAAA
AAGGCTCGTACACCGGGGCTGATCAGGTTCATGCGGGTAAGTTTGAAGCGGCTGACGGCGGTACGTTATT
CCTGGATGAAATCGCCAACATGTCTTTATCCGCACAGGCCAAGCTACTGCGTGTGCTACAAGAGCACGTT
GTCTATCGTATTGGCGCGACTAAACCCATTCCTGTCAATGTGCGAGTCCTGGCTGCCAGCAATGATGATC
TACTGGACGCGGTAGTTAAAGGGAAATTTCGCGAGGATCTCTATTATCGATTGAATGAGTATGTCATTCG
GATTCCGCCGTTACGCAATCGGCACGAGGATATTCTGTTTTTGTCCAATCGGTTTATCGCCGAAACCAGC
GTCGAATTGAACAAAACACCGCCTGATTTGTCCGTTGCGGCTAAAGAAACACTGTTACGTTATCCATGGC
CGGGTAACGTGCGAGAGTTACGCGCTGTCATCCGCCGTGCTGTTTTGGTATCCGACAAAAGAGTAGGGGT
TGATGATTTAGGCCTGGTCATCAAAGAAGATCACTTTCCGCAATCAACGAAAAATCCGTATCTGAGAACG
ATACAGAATTTCTGTCTGGAAGGTTCGTCTCTTAAAGAGATCACTCAACTCAATATTGATCAAATAGAGC
GAATTATCATTCAAGACACATTAGAGAAAACAGGCAATAACAAGGCAGAAGCAGCGCGGCGTTTGAATAT
TGACTATAAAACGCTGCACTCTAAACTCAAAAAGATCAATGCAGCCGAGGTAAACAATCATGAGTAGTAA
AAAAAAAATGATGTGACAGGGAATGTTGAAGGAATTTTGCGCGGTTTGGGCGATCTGGTGGAAAAATTGG
TTGAAACCGGCGAACAGATAAAGCGTAGCGGTGCGTTCGATATTGACACGAACGACGGTAAGAATGCCAA
AGCCGTGTATGGTTTCTCCATCAAGATGGGTTTGGATGGAAACCAGGAAAATCGGGTAGAACCTTTTGGC
AACATACGCCGGGATGAGCAAACCGGGGAAGCTACAGTGCAGGAAGTGTCTGAACCGTTGGTTGATGTTA
TCGAAGAAAGTGATCATGTGCTGGTACTGGCAGAAATGCCGGGGGTCGCTGATGAAGATGTGCAAGTCGA
ATTGAATGGCGACATTCTGACGTTACACTCGGAAAGAGGCAGTAAAAAATATCATAAAGAAATCGTGTTG
CCGTGCTCATTCGATGACAAGGCGATGGAACGGTCTTGCCGTAATGGCATTTTGGAAGTCAAATTAGGAA
AATGAGGCAGTCATGTCTGAAGAACTCAAGCTCAAGGTCGCCGAGGCTCTGCCAAAGGATGCTGGGCGCG
GTTATGCTCGCTTAGATCCGGCCGATATGGCCAGGTTAAATCTGGCTGTCGGTGACATAGTGCAGTTAAC
CAGTAAAAAAGGCACCGGGATTGCTAAATTGATGCCGACTTATCCCGATATGCGGAATAAAGGCATCGTA
CAACTGGATGGTTTGACGCGGCGTAATACCAGCCTGAGTTTAGATGAAAAAGTGCAGATTGAACCCGCTT
CCTGCAAACACGCCACACAGATCGTCCTCATTCCCACCACGATTACGCCCAACCAACGTGACCTGTATTA
TATCGGTAGCCTGCTCGATGGGTTGCCCGTACAGAAAGGCGATCTGCTGCGCGCGCACCTGTTTGGCAGT
CGTTCTGCTGATTTTAAAGTCGAAAGCACCATACCTGATGGTGCGGTACTGATTGATCCGACCACGACAC
TGGTGATTGGCAAATCAAATGCTGTCGGGAATTCGAGTCATAGCACACAACGTTTGTCGTATGAGGATGT
TGGCGGCCTTAAAAACCAGGTGCGGCGTATTCGAGAAATGATCGAATTACCATTACGCTATCCTGAGGTC
TTTGAACGTTTAGGTATAGATGCCCCCAAAGGTGTACTGCTCTCTGGTCCCCCGGGATGTGGTAAAACCC
TCATCGCCCGCATTATTGCGCAAGAAACCGATGCGCAATTTTTTACCATCAGCGGCCCGGAAATTGTGCA
TAAGTTTTATGGTGAAAGTGAAGCCCACTTACGCAAAATTTTTGAGGAAGCCGGACGCAAAGGGCCAAGT
ATCATTTTTCTGGATGAAATTGACTCTATTGCACCACACCGCGACAAGGTCGTCGGTGATGTAGAAAAAC
GTATCGTTGCGCAACTGCTCGCATTAATGGATGGTCTCAAGAATCGAGGCAAAGTCATTGTCATTGCCGC
GACCAATCTACCTAATGCGATTGATCCCGCGTTGCGCCGTCCGGGACGCTTTGACCGTGAAATCAGCATT
CCTATTCCAGACCGTGAAGGTCGCCGCGAGATTATCGAAATTCATAGCACGGGAATGCCGCTGAATGCTG
ATGTCGATCTGAACGTGCTTGCCGATATCACTCACGGTTTTGTCGGTGCCGATCTGGAAGCGTTATGCCG
TGAAGCCGCGATGAGTGCGTTACGCCGTTTACTGCCTGAGATCGATTTCAGTTCGGCGGAGCTACCTTAT
GATCGTCTGGCCGAATTAACGGTGATGATGGATGATTTTCGTGCCGCCTTGTGTGAAGTATCACCGTCAG
CGATTCGTGAGCTGTTCGTCGATATTCCCGATGTGCGTTGGGAAGATGTCGGCGGTTTGGATGACGTACG
CCGTCGATTGATCGAATCCGTCGAGTGGCCTATCAAGTACCCTGAGCTCTATGAACAAGCGGGTGTTAAG
CCGCCTAAAGGTCTGCTGTTAGCTGGGCCTCCCGGCGTTGGGAAAACGCTGATCGCCAAAGCCGTTGCTA
ATGAAAGTGGCGTTAATGTCATTTCAGTTAAAGGTCCGGCGCTGATGTCGCGTTATGTCGGTGATTCGGA
AAAAGGTGTCCGAGAGCTGTTTCTCAAAGCTCGTCAGGCTGCGCCCTGCATTATTTTCCTTGATGAAGTC
GATTCTGTGATTCCTGCCCGTAACGAGGGCGCTATCGACTCACATGTCGCAGAACGGGTGTTGAGCCAAT
TCTTATCTGAAATGGATGGGCTGGAAGAACTCAAAGGTGTTTTCGTTATGGGGGCGACCAATCGTGCGGA
CTTGATCGATCCCGCGATGCTGCGACCAGGACGTTTTGATGAAATAATCGAATTGGGCCTGCCCGACGAG
GACGCCCGTCGGCAGATTCTGGCGGTGCATTTACGTAATAAACCGCTGGGTGACAATATTCATGCTGACG
ATTTGGCAGAACGTTGTGATGGTGCCAGCGGTGCAGAATTGGCCGCGGTGTGTAATCGTGCCGCATTAGC
GGCATTGCGTCGTGCAATCCAGCAGTCTGAAGAGGCTGTTCTGAGCCCGTCAACGGTAGGAGAAACCCCT
GTGGCGCTGACGGTACGCATTGAACAGCATGATTTTGCTGAAGTGATTGCCGAAATGTTTGGCGATGATG
CATGACGATGAACACAGAAGCACAGACTGAGCAGGCCATTTATCTGTATGGCCTGACGTTGCCCGATTTA
GCCGCACCGCCAATTTTGGGCGTTGATAATCAGCATCCGATTAATACACATCAATGTGCCGGATTGAATG
CGGTGATTAGCCCAGTGGCACTCTCCGATTTCACGGGTGAAAAGGGTGAAGACAATGTACAGAATGTCAC
TTGGCTAACGCCGCGTATTTGTCGGCATGCGCAGATTATTGACAGCCTGATGGCCCAAGGTCCGGTCTAT
CCTTTGCCCTTCGGCACGCTGTTTTCCAGTCAGAACGCGTTGGAACAGGAAATGAAAAGCCGCGCTACTG
ACGTATTTGTGTCGCTACGTCGCATAACCGGCTGTCAGGAATGGGCACTGGAAGCGACACTGGATCGTAA
ACAGGCCGTTGACGTTTTATTCACCGAAGGTCTGGACTCCGGTCGCTTTTGCCTACCCGAAGCCATAGGC
CGCCGCCATTTGGAAGAGCAGAAATTACGCCGCAGGTTAACCACTGAGTTGAGTGACTGGTTGGCACATG
CTTTGACTGCCATGCAGAACGAATTACATCCTTTGGTACGTGATTTCCGTTCACGTCGGTTGTTGGACGA
TAAAATTTTGCATTGGGCGTATTTACTCCCGGTGGAGGACGTTGCCGCGTTTCAACAGCAGGTTGCTGAC
ATTGTTGAACGCTATGAAGCTTACGGTTTTAGTTTTCGCGTGACAGGCCCGTGGGCAGCCTACAGTTTTT
GCCAACCTGACGAATCATGAGCTTACTACTGTACGGCATTGTTGCCGAGGATACTCAACTGGCGCTTGAA
CCAGACGGTTCGCCGCACGCCGGTGAAGAGCCGATGCAGCTTGTTAAAGCGGCAACGTTGGCGGCGCTGG
TCAAGCCTTGTGAAGCAGACGTCAGTCGCGAGCCCGCGGCAGCGTTGGCTTTTGGCCAACAGATAATGCA
TGTTCATCAACAGACCACGATTATTCCGATTCGTTATGGTTGTGTGTTGGCAGATGAAGATGCGGTAACA
CAGCATTTACTCAACCATGAGGCACATTATCAAACGCAATTGGTTGAGCTGGAAAATTGTGACGAAATGG
GTATTCGGTTATCCCTGGCGTCGGCTGAGGATAATGCCGTTACTACGCCGCAAGCGAGTGGTCTGGACTA
TTTGCGGAGTCGAAAACTCGCTTATGCCGTACCTGAACACGCTGAACGGCAGGCTGCACTACTGAATAAT
GCGTTTACGGGGTTGTATCGCCGACACTGCGCGGAAATCAGTATGTTTAATGGTCAGCGGACTTACCTGT
TGAGCTATCTGGTGCCACGAACCGGGTTACAGGCGTTTCGCGACCAATTTAATACTCTGGCCAACAACAT
GACGGATATAGGGGTTATCAGTGGGCCTTGGCCTCCCTATAACTTCGCCAGCTAATTTGTTAACGACAGG
CTACCATGTCAGATAATCCTTTTGAACAGCAGTCAGAAAACCACTTTGAACTTCTTTACAACATGCTATT
GGATGCAATTCCTTCTTCCGTGTTAATGGTGGATGAGAAACTGCATGTGGTTTCAGTCAATCAGAATTTT
TTAATCAAGGGTCATCGCGGCAACCCGGATACAATTGGTCGCCCGTTATCGGACGTCTTTCCGAGCGTCA
TTTTGGAAAATACGGGTCTTGAAGCACATATCCGGGATGTATTCCGTAGCGGATTACCCGTTAATGGTCA
GAAAATGACCTACCGTGCGCCAGGCGTACCGATTCGGATTTATTACTATTCTATTCTACCCATCCCCATT
AACCAGATTATGCTGTTCATGGAGGATGTCACCGAGCAGGTTCGCCTGTCTGAAGAAGTCCATCGAGTAG
AACGGCACCTCGCTTCAGTTGTAGAAAACGCCAGCGACATTGTTCTTTCGACCGATATTGAAGGATGCAT
ATTGACGTGGAATTCAGCGGCGGAAAAGCTGTCAGGTTTACCCACGCATGAAGTCTATGGGCGATACTTT
TTTGAGTTCTGCGATACCAACCAAAAGGAGGCGGTGCGTCTGATTTTCATGCGTATGAAGAACAGCAATG
AATCACATACGACTGAATTTCATTTATTAACGCCTAACAATGGTGGCAGCATATTGATTTCCTGGGTATT
TTCACCAATGAAGGATGACTATGGGCAAACGGTGGGCACCGTAGTTGTCGGTCGTGATTTGGCTGAACGT
CGGAAATTGGAACTGCAATTACGTCAATCACAGAAGTTGACCGCGTTGGGCGTCATGGCGGGCGGTATCG
CTCATGAAATTCGTAATCCTCTTGCTGTTTGTTCTTCAGCGGCGCAATTTTTGCTGGAAGACGAGATTAC
GGCTGAATTTCATAAAGAGTGTTCAAGAAAAATACAGACTAACATTCAAAAAGCCTCGGCCATCATTGAG
AATTTACTCCGTTTTGCCCGTTCTTCCCTCGATACCGAAATGGTAGAGGTCAATCTGATCACGGTGCTGA
AAGAAACTATCGACCTGATCGCCAACCAGGCCAAAGTGCAGAAAATTCAGATCCTGTTGCCGTTGCAAAA
AGGAAATATATTGGTGTCAGGTGTGTCGGGCTTACTGCAACAGGTGTTCATGAATATTTTTCTTAATGCC
ATTAATGCGATGCCGGAAGGCGGTGTGTTAAGTATTGCGGTAGAGACCTTTGAAGACCGGGTTATTGTGC
GTATTTCTGATACTGGCGTAGGCATTCCCGCCGGCGAGTTGGATAAAATTTTCGATCCGTTCCACACGTC
TTCACCCGTAGGCCAAGGTACTGGTTTGGGTTTGTCCATTTGTTACAGCATTATCCAACAGCACCTTGGT
TCCATACAGGCAGAGAGTTGTCTGGGTGAAGGTTCCACTATTATTGTTACCTTACCTATACTCTAAAATG
ATGAACGCACCCATTCTGATAGTTGATGATGAACCTGACATGTGTTGGGCCATTTCCCATATTATTCAAT
CACAAGGCATGAGTGTCATTACCGCTTACAGTGGGGAAGATGCTTGCGTTAAGCTGATGACCGGCAATTT
TTCCTTTGTGTTTTTAGATGCCAAGTTACCGGATATGGACGGTCTGGAAGTGGCGCGTCGAGCCAGTACC
TTGCTAGAGCGAAGACCGCGTGTAGTGCTGGTTTCCGGTTATCACTATTACGATGATCCGGTTATTCGCC
ATGCTATCGTTGAAGGCATTATCTGCGGTTTTCTGGCGAAGCCTTTTACCAATAAAGAGCTGCTGAAAAC
ATTACAGACACTATCACAGCCGAGCGAGTAGTTGCGTCGCTAGCTTAATCAACGCTCTGCTTCTTCGGGG
GGAATTACTGACACGCTGCACCTTAAAACGGGCATTATGACGATAGTGCTCGTTTTAAGGTGCAAATGGT
GTTTTATCGTTAGCGTGATGTGATGAGATGTGCAGCTTCTTTTTTCGATACATGAGCGGAGTCATCTTCA
TTTCTTTTCGAAACTGATTAATAAAATAGCTTGTACTATTAAACCCTACTTGATAGGCGACTTCCGTCAC
ATTGAGAGAAGATTTTCAGCCTGATACAGATTAAATCAGAACGCAGAAGCGGTCTGATAAAACAGAATTT
GCCTGGCGGCAGTAGCGCGGTGGTCCCACCTGACCCCATGCCGAACTCAGAAGTGAAACGCCGTAGCGCC
GATGGTAGTGTGGGGTCTCCCCATGCGAGAGTAGGGAACTGCCAGGCATCAAATAAAACGAAAGGCTCAG
TCGAAAGACTGGGCCTTTCGTTTTATCTGTTGTTTGTCGGTGAACGCTCTCCTGAGTAGGACAAATCCGC
CGGGAGCGGATTTGAACGTTGCGAAGCAACGGCCCGGAGGGTGGCGGGCAGGACGCCCGCCATAAACTGC
CAGGCATCAAATTAAGCAGAAGGCCATCCTGACGGATGGCCTTTTTGCGTTTCTACAAACTCTTTTGTTT
ATTTTTCTAAATACATTCAAATATGTATCCGCTCATGAGACAATAACCCTGATAAATGCTTCAATAATAT
TGAAAAAGGAAGAGTATGAGTATTCAACATTTCCGTGTCGCCCTTATTCCCTTTTTTGCGGCATTTTGCC
TTCCTGTTTTTGCTCACCCAGAAACGCTGGTGAAAGTAAAAGATGCTGAAGATCAGTTGGGTGCAGCAAA
CTATTAACTGGCGAACTACTTACTCTAGCTTCCCGGCAACAATTAATAGACTGGATGGAGGCGGATAAAG
TTGCAGGACCACTTCTGCGCTCGGCCCTTCCGGCTGGCTGGTTTATTGCTGATAAATCTGGAGCCGGTGA
GCGTGGGTCTCGCGGTATCATTGCAGCACTGGGGCCAGATGGTAAGCCCTCCCGTATCGTAGTTATCTAC
ACGACGGGGAGTCAGGCAACTATGGATGAACGAAATAGACAGATCGCTGAGATAGGTGCCTCACTGATTA
AGCATTGGTAACTGTCAGACCAAGTTTACTCATATATACTTTAGATTGATT
[125 nt withheld, positions 22242-22366]
C
[141 nt withheld, positions 22368-22508]
CCTTTGACGTTGGAGTCCACGTTCTTT
[37 nt withheld, positions 22536-22572]
ACCCTATCTCGGGCTATTCTTTTGATTTATAAGGGATTTTGCCGATTTCGGCCTATTGGTTAAAAAATGA
GCTGATTTAACAAAAATTTAACGCGAATTTTAACAAAATATTAACGTTTACAATTTAAAAGGATCTAGGT
GAAGATCCTTTTTGATAATCTCATGACCAAAATCCCTTAACGTGAGTTTTCGTTCCACTGAGCGTCAGAC
CCCGTAGAAAAGATCAAAGGATCTTCTTGAGATCCTTTTTTTCTGCGCGTAATCTGCTGCTTGCAAACAA
AAAAACCACCGCTACCAGCGGTGGTTTGTTTGCCGGATCAAGAGCTACCAACTCTTTTTCCGAAGGTAAC
TGGCTTCAGCAGAGCGCAGATACCAAATACTGTCCTTCTAGTGTAGCCGTAGTTAGGCCACCACTTCAAG
AACTCTGTAGCACCGCCTACATACCTCGCTCTGCTAATCCTGTTACCAGTCAGGCATTTGAGAAGCACAC
GGTCACACTGCTTCCGGTAGTCAATAAACCGGTAAACCAGCAATAGACATAAGCGGCTATTTAACGACCC
TGCCCTGAACCGACGACCGGGTCGAATTTGCTTTCGAATTTCTGCCATTCATCCGCTTATTATCACTTAT
TCAGGCGTAGCAACCAGGCGTTTAAGGGCACCAATAACTGCCTTAAAAAAATTACGCCCCGCCCTGCCAC
TCATCGCAGTACTGTTGTAATTCATTAAGCATTCTGCCGACATGGAAGCCATCACAAACGGCATGATGAA
CCTGAATCGCCAGCGGCATCAGCACCTTGTCGCCTTGCGTATAATATTTGCCCATGGTGAAAACGGGGGC
GAAGAAGTTGTCCATATTGGCCACGTTTAAATCAAAACTGGTGAAACTCACCCAGGGATTGGCTGAGACG
AAAAACATATTCTCAATAAACCCTTTAGGGAAATAGGCCAGGTTTTCACCGTAACACGCCACATCTTGCG
AATATATGTGTAGAAACTGCCGGAAATCGTCGTGGTATTCACACCAGAGCGATGAAAACGTTTCAGTTTG
CTCATGGAAAACGGTGTAACAAGGGTGAACACTATCCCATATCACCAGCTCACCGTCTTTCATTGCCATA
CGGAATTCCGGATGAGCATTCATCAGGCGGGCAAGAATGTGAATAAAGGCCGGATAAAACTTGTGCTTAT
TTTTCTTTACGGTCTTTAAAAAGGCCGTAATATCCAGCTGAACGGTCTGGTTATAGGTACATTGAGCAAC
TGACTGAAATGCCTCAAAATGTTCTTTACGATGCCATTGGGATATATCAACGGTGGTATATCCAGTGATT
TTTTTCTCCATTTTAGCTTCCTTAGCTCCTGAAAATCTCGATAACTCAAAAAATACGCCCGGTAGTGATC
TTATTTCATTATGGTGAAAGTTGGAACCTCTTACGTGCCGATCAACGTCTCATTTTCGCCAAAAGTTGGC
CCAGGGCTTCCCGGTATCAACAGGGACACCAGGATTTATTTATTCTGCGAAGTGATCTTCCGTCACAGGT
ATTTATTCGGCGCAAAGTGCGTCGGGTGATGCTGCCAACTTACTGATTTAGTGTATGATGGTGTTTTTGA
GGTGCTCCAGTGGCTTCTGTTTCTATCAGCTGTCCCTCCTGTTCAGCTACTGACGGGGTGGTGCGTAACG
GCAAAAGCACCGCCGGACATCAGCGCTAGCGGAGTGTATACTGGCTTACTATGTTGGCACTGATGAGGGT
GTCAGTGAAGTGCTTCATGTGGCAGGAGAAAAAAGGCTGCACCGGTGCGTCAGCAGAATATGTGATACAG
GATATATTCCGCTTCCTCGCTCACTGACTCGCTACGCTCGGTCGTTCGACTGCGGCGAGCGGAAATGGCT
TACGAACGGGGCGGAGATTTCCTGGAAGATGCCAGGAAGATACTTAACAGGGAAGTGAGAGGGCCGCGGC
AAAGCCGTTTTTCCATAGGCTCCGCCCCCCTGACAAGCATCACGAAATCTGACGCTCAAATCAGTGGTGG
CGAAACCCGACAGGACTATAAAGATACCAGGCGTTTCCCCCTGGCGGCTCCCTCGTGCGCTCTCCTGTTC
CTGCCTTTCGGTTTACCGGTGTCATTCCGCTGTTATGGCCGCGTTTGTCTCATTCCACGCCTGACACTCA
GTTCCGGGTAGGCAGTTCGCTCCAAGCTGGACTGTATGCACGAACCCCCCGTTCAGTCCGACCGCTGCGC
CTTATCCGGTAACTATCGTCTTGAGTCCAACCCGGAAAGACATGCAAAAGCACCACTGGCAGCAGCCACT
GGTAATTGATTTAGAGGAGTTAGTCTTGAAGTCATGCGCCGGTTAAGGCTAAACTGAAAGGACAAGTTTT
GGTGACTGCGCTCCTCCAAGCCAGTTACCTCGGTTCAAAGAGTTGGTAGCTCAGAGAACCTTCGAAAAAC
CGCCCTGCAAGGCGGTTTTTTCGTTTTCAGAGCAAGAGATTACGCGCAGACCAAAACGATCTCAA
